Addgene plasmid #12663: GFP-rab9 WT
Depositing lab: Richard Pagano. Depositing organization: Mayo Foundation for Medical Education and Research (Inactive/For Deposit Only). Publication: Rab proteins mediate Golgi transport of caveola-internalized glycosphingolipids and correct lipid trafficking in Niemann-Pick C cells. Choudhury A, Dominguez M, Puri V, Sharma DK, Narita K, Wheatley CL, Marks DL, Pagano RE. J Clin Invest. 2002 Jun . 109(12):1541-50. 10.1172/JCI15420 PubMed 12070301.
Backbone
  Vector backbone: pEGFP-C1
  Backbone manufacturer: Clontech
  Backbone size w/o insert (bp): 4700
  Vector type: Mammalian Expression
  Selectable markers: Neomycin (select with G418)
Growth in bacteria
  Bacterial resistance: Kanamycin, 50 μg/mL
  Growth temperature: 37°C
  Growth strain: DH5alpha
  Copy number: High Copy
Gene/Insert
  Gene/Insert name: RAB9 (Homo sapiens) (alt name: GFP-rab9 wild type)
  Species: H. sapiens (human)
  Insert size (bp): 678
  GenBank ID: NM_004251
  Entrez Gene: RAB9A (a.k.a. RAB9)
  Tag / fusion protein: GFP (N terminal on backbone); HA (N terminal on insert)
  Cloning method: Restriction Enzyme; 5′ cloning site BAMHI (not destroyed); 3′ cloning site BAMHI (not destroyed)
  Sequencing primers: 5′ EGFP-C; 3′ SV40pA-R
Resource information
  A portion of this plasmid was derived from a plasmid made by: IMAGE Clone collection at ATCC
Terms and licenses: Academic/Nonprofit Terms; Industry Terms: Not Available to Industry
How to cite: GFP-rab9 WT was a gift from Richard Pagano (Addgene plasmid # 12663 ; http://n2t.net/addgene:12663 ; RRID:Addgene_12663)
