[The description below was written by a language model from this plasmid's Addgene catalogue record and pLannotate feature annotations shown in this document.]
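Description:
GFP-rab9 WT is a mammalian expression plasmid built on the Clontech pEGFP-C1 backbone that produces wild-type human RAB9A as an N-terminal EGFP fusion. Transcription is driven by the human cytomegalovirus immediate-early enhancer and promoter, which read through the EGFP coding sequence, the residual multiple cloning site, a short HA epitope region (annotated only as fragments of a 3xHA motif, consistent with the catalogue's note of an HA tag at the N terminus of the insert) and then the RAB9A open reading frame, ending at the SV40 polyadenylation signal. The insert of about 678 bp was placed into a BamHI site that is retained on both sides, and part of it derives from an IMAGE clone. The expected product is therefore EGFP-HA-Rab9, which can be followed by fluorescence or by anti-HA detection.

The plasmid is propagated in E. coli through a high-copy ColE1/pUC-type origin. A single Tn5 aminoglycoside phosphotransferase gene serves two hosts: a bacterial bla-type promoter gives kanamycin resistance, while the SV40 enhancer/early promoter and the HSV TK poly(A) signal allow G418 selection of stably transfected mammalian cells. An f1 origin is also present, and the small ble, large T antigen and bGH poly(A) hits are only fragmentary annotations of backbone sequence.

Rab9 is a small GTPase involved in transport between endosomes and the trans-Golgi network. The associated publication concerns Rab-dependent Golgi targeting of caveola-internalized glycosphingolipids and correction of lipid trafficking in Niemann-Pick C cells, so the construct suits overexpressing and visualizing wild-type Rab9 in cultured cells for membrane trafficking studies.
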