Features (pLannotate 1.2.2; 17 found; start..end, strand, type, name):
     68..371     +  enhancer       CMV enhancer: human cytomegalovirus immediate early enhancer
    372..575     +  promoter       CMV promoter: human cytomegalovirus (CMV) immediate early promoter
    620..1336    +  CDS            EGFP: EGFP is a basic (constitutively fluorescent) green fluorescent protein published in 1996, derived from Aequorea victoria. It is reported to be a rapidly-maturing weak dimer with moderate acid sensitivity.
   1337..1402    +  misc_feature   MCS: multiple cloning site
   1406..1422    +  CDS            3xHA (fragment): three tandem HA epitope tags
   1433..1459    +  CDS            3xHA (fragment): three tandem HA epitope tags
   1466..2065    +  CDS            RAB9A: RAB9A_HUMAN - Also known as RAB9. Experimental evidence at protein level: Swiss-Prot protein existence level 1. Involved in the transport of proteins between the endosomes and the trans Golgi network. Involved in the recruitment of SGSM2 to melanosomes and is required for the proper trafficking of melanogenic enzymes TYR, TYRP1 and DCT/TYRP2 to melanosomes in melanocytes. From Homo sapiens (Human).
   2091..2175    +  CDS            large T antigen (fragment): large T antigen from SV40 (simian virus 40)
   2198..2319    +  polyA_signal   SV40 poly(A) signal: SV40 polyadenylation signal
   2353..2781    -  rep_origin     f1 ori (sequence partly withheld): f1 bacteriophage origin of replication; arrow indicates direction of (+) strand synthesis
   2808..2912    +  promoter       AmpR promoter: bla
   2914..3271    +  promoter       SV40 promoter: SV40 enhancer and early promoter
   3306..4100    +  CDS            NeoR/KanR: aminoglycoside phosphotransferase from Tn5; aph(3')-II (or nptII); confers resistance to neomycin, kanamycin, and G418 (Geneticin®)
   4121..4273    +  CDS            ble (fragment): BLE_KLEPN - Experimental evidence at protein level: Swiss-Prot protein existence level 1. Binding protein with a strong affinity to the bleomycin family of antibiotics. Binds to CL990; an antimitotic-antibiotic compound. From Klebsiella pneumoniae.
   4332..4379    +  polyA_signal   HSV TK poly(A) signal: herpes simplex virus thymidine kinase polyadenylation signal (Cole and Stacy, 1985)
   4470..4486    -  polyA_signal   bGH poly(A) signal (fragment): bovine growth hormone polyadenylation signal
   4708..5296    +  rep_origin     ori: high-copy-number ColE1/pMB1/pBR322/pUC origin of replication
>Addgene plasmid #12663 | GFP-rab9 WT | addgene full sequence | sequence record 157885 | Addgene NGS Result
CATGCATTAGTTATTAATAGTAATCAATTACGGGGTCATTAGTTCATAGCCCATATATGGAGTTCCGCGT
TACATAACTTACGGTAAATGGCCCGCCTGGCTGACCGCCCAACGACCCCCGCCCATTGACGTCAATAATG
ACGTATGTTCCCATAGTAACGCCAATAGGGACTTTCCATTGACGTCAATGGGTGGAGTATTTACGGTAAA
CTGCCCACTTGGCAGTACATCAAGTGTATCATATGCCAAGTACGCCCCCTATTGACGTCAATGACGGTAA
ATGGCCCGCCTGGCATTATGCCCAGTACATGACCTTATGGGACTTTCCTACTTGGCAGTACATCTACGTA
TTAGTCATCGCTATTACCATGGTGATGCGGTTTTGGCAGTACATCAATGGGCGTGGATAGCGGTTTGACT
CACGGGGATTTCCAAGTCTCCACCCCATTGACGTCAATGGGAGTTTGTTTTGGCACCAAAATCAACGGGA
CTTTCCAAAATGTCGTAACAACTCCGCCCCATTGACGCAAATGGGCGGTAGGCGTGTACGGTGGGAGGTC
TATATAAGCAGAGCTGGTTTAGTGAACCGTCAGATCCGCTAGCGCTACCGGTCGCCACCATGGTGAGCAA
GGGCGAGGAGCTGTTCACCGGGGTGGTGCCCATCCTGGTCGAGCTGGACGGCGACGTAAACGGCCACAAG
TTCAGCGTGTCCGGCGAGGGCGAGGGCGATGCCACCTACGGCAAGCTGACCCTGAAGTTCATCTGCACCA
CCGGCAAGCTGCCCGTGCCCTGGCCCACCCTCGTGACCACCCTGACCTACGGCGTGCAGTGCTTCAGCCG
CTACCCCGACCACATGAAGCAGCACGACTTCTTCAAGTCCGCCATGCCCGAAGGCTACGTCCAGGAGCGC
ACCATCTTCTTCAAGGACGACGGCAACTACAAGACCCGCGCCGAGGTGAAGTTCGAGGGCGACACCCTGG
TGAACCGCATCGAGCTGAAGGGCATCGACTTCAAGGAGGACGGCAACATCCTGGGGCACAAGCTGGAGTA
CAACTACAACAGCCACAACGTCTATATCATGGCCGACAAGCAGAAGAACGGCATCAAGGTGAACTTCAAG
ATCCGCCACAACATCGAGGACGGCAGCGTGCAGCTCGCCGACCACTACCAGCAGAACACCCCCATCGGCG
ACGGCCCCGTGCTGCTGCCCGACAACCACTACCTGAGCACCCAGTCCGCCCTGAGCAAAGACCCCAACGA
GAAGCGCGATCACATGGTCCTGCTGGAGTTCGTGACCGCCGCCGGGATCACTCTCGGCATGGACGAGCTG
TACAAGTCCGGACTCAGATCTCGAGCTCAAGCTTCGAATTCTGCAGTCGACGGTACCGCGGGCCCGGGAT
CCATGTACCCATACGATGTTCCGGATTACGCTTACCCATACGATGTTCCGGATTACGCTGGTACCGCAGG
AAAATCATCACTTTTTAAAGTAATTCTCCTTGGAGATGGTGGAGTTGGGAAGAGTTCACTTATGAACAGA
TATGTAACTAATAAGTTTGATACCCAGCTCTTCCATACAATAGGTGTGGAATTTTTAAATAAAGATTTGG
AAGTGGATGGACATTTTGTTACCATGCAGATTTGGGACACGGCAGGTCAGGAGCGATTCCGAAGCCTGAG
GACACCATTTTACAGAGGTTCTGACTGCTGCCTGCTTACTTTTAGTGTCGATGATTCACAAAGCTTCCAG
AACTTAAGTAACTGGAAGAAAGAATTCATATATTATGCAGATGTGAAAGAGCCTGAGAGCTTTCCTTTTG
TGATTCTGGGTAACAAGATTGACATAAGCGAACGGCAGGTGTCTACAGAAGAAGCCCAAGCTTGGTGCAG
GGACAACGGCGACTATCCTTATTTTGAAACAAGTGCAAAAGATGCCACAAATGTGGCAGCAGCCTTTGAG
GAAGCGGTTCGAAGAGTTCTTGCTACCGAGGATAGGTCAGATCATTTGATTCAGACAGACACAGTCAATC
TTCACCGAAAGCCCAAGCCTAGCTCATCTTGCTGTTGAGGATCCACCGGATCTAGATAACTGATCATAAT
CAGCCATACCACATTTGTAGAGGTTTTACTTGCTTTAAAAAACCTCCCACACCTCCCCCTGAACCTGAAA
CATAAAATGAATGCAATTGTTGTTGTTAACTTGTTTATTGCAGCTTATAATGGTTACAAATAAAGCAATA
GCATCACAAATTTCACAAATAAAGCATTTTTTTCACTGCATTCTAGTTGTGGTTTGTCCAAACTCATCAA
TGTATCTTAACGCGTAAATTGTAAGCGTTAATATTTTGTTAAAATTCGCGTTAAATTTTTGTTAAATCAG
CTCATTTTTTAACCAATAGGCCGAAATCGGCAAAATCCCTTATAAATCAAAAGAATAGACCGAGATAGGG
T
[37 nt withheld, positions 2452-2488]
AAAGAACGTGGACTCCAACGTCAAAGG
[49 nt withheld, positions 2516-2564]
T
[91 nt withheld, positions 2566-2656]
G
[124 nt withheld, positions 2658-2781]
CAGGTGGCACTTTTCGGGGAAATGTGCGCGGAACCCCTATTTGTTTATTTTTCTAAATACATTCAAATAT
GTATCCGCTCATGAGACAATAACCCTGATAAATGCTTCAATAATATTGAAAAAGGAAGAGTCCTGAGGCG
GAAAGAACCAGCTGTGGAATGTGTGTCAGTTAGGGTGTGGAAAGTCCCCAGGCTCCCCAGCAGGCAGAAG
TATGCAAAGCATGCATCTCAATTAGTCAGCAACCAGGTGTGGAAAGTCCCCAGGCTCCCCAGCAGGCAGA
AGTATGCAAAGCATGCATCTCAATTAGTCAGCAACCATAGTCCCGCCCCTAACTCCGCCCATCCCGCCCC
TAACTCCGCCCAGTTCCGCCCATTCTCCGCCCCATGGCTGACTAATTTTTTTTATTTATGCAGAGGCCGA
GGCCGCCTCGGCCTCTGAGCTATTCCAGAAGTAGTGAGGAGGCTTTTTTGGAGGCCTAGGCTTTTGCAAA
GATCGATCAAGAGACAGGATGAGGATCGTTTCGCATGATTGAACAAGATGGATTGCACGCAGGTTCTCCG
GCCGCTTGGGTGGAGAGGCTATTCGGCTATGACTGGGCACAACAGACAATCGGCTGCTCTGATGCCGCCG
TGTTCCGGCTGTCAGCGCAGGGGCGCCCGGTTCTTTTTGTCAAGACCGACCTGTCCGGTGCCCTGAATGA
ACTGCAAGACGAGGCAGCGCGGCTATCGTGGCTGGCCACGACGGGCGTTCCTTGCGCAGCTGTGCTCGAC
GTTGTCACTGAAGCGGGAAGGGACTGGCTGCTATTGGGCGAAGTGCCGGGGCAGGATCTCCTGTCATCTC
ACCTTGCTCCTGCCGAGAAAGTATCCATCATGGCTGATGCAATGCGGCGGCTGCATACGCTTGATCCGGC
TACCTGCCCATTCGACCACCAAGCGAAACATCGCATCGAGCGAGCACGTACTCGGATGGAAGCCGGTCTT
GTCGATCAGGATGATCTGGACGAAGAGCATCAGGGGCTCGCGCCAGCCGAACTGTTCGCCAGGCTCAAGG
CGAGCATGCCCGACGGCGAGGATCTCGTCGTGACCCATGGCGATGCCTGCTTGCCGAATATCATGGTGGA
AAATGGCCGCTTTTCTGGATTCATCGACTGTGGCCGGCTGGGTGTGGCGGACCGCTATCAGGACATAGCG
TTGGCTACCCGTGATATTGCTGAAGAGCTTGGCGGCGAATGGGCTGACCGCTTCCTCGTGCTTTACGGTA
TCGCCGCTCCCGATTCGCAGCGCATCGCCTTCTATCGCCTTCTTGACGAGTTCTTCTGAGCGGGACTCTG
GGGTTCGAAATGACCGACCAAGCGACGCCCAACCTGCCATCACGAGATTTCGATTCCACCGCCGCCTTCT
ATGAAAGGTTGGGCTTCGGAATCGTTTTCCGGGACGCCGGCTGGATGATCCTCCAGCGCGGGGATCTCAT
GCTGGAGTTCTTCGCCCACCCTAGGGGGAGGCTAACTGAAACACGGAAGGAGACAATACCGGAAGGAACC
CGCGCTATGACGGCAATAAAAAGACAGAATAAAACGCACGGTGTTGGGTCGTTTGTTCATAAACGCGGGG
TTCGGTCCCAGGGCTGGCACTCTGTCGATACCCCACCGAGACCCCATTGGGGCCAATACGCCCGCGTTTC
TTCCTTTTCCCCACCCCACCCCCCAAGTTCGGGTGAAGGCCCAGGGCTCGCAGCCAACGTCGGGGCGGCA
GGCCCTGCCATAGCCTCAGGTTACTCATATATACTTTAGATTGATTTAAAACTTCATTTTTAATTTAAAA
GGATCTAGGTGAAGATCCTTTTTGATAATCTCATGACCAAAATCCCTTAACGTGAGTTTTCGTTCCACTG
AGCGTCAGACCCCGTAGAAAAGATCAAAGGATCTTCTTGAGATCCTTTTTTTCTGCGCGTAATCTGCTGC
TTGCAAACAAAAAAACCACCGCTACCAGCGGTGGTTTGTTTGCCGGATCAAGAGCTACCAACTCTTTTTC
CGAAGGTAACTGGCTTCAGCAGAGCGCAGATACCAAATACTGTTCTTCTAGTGTAGCCGTAGTTAGGCCA
CCACTTCAAGAACTCTGTAGCACCGCCTACATACCTCGCTCTGCTAATCCTGTTACCAGTGGCTGCTGCC
AGTGGCGATAAGTCGTGTCTTACCGGGTTGGACTCAAGACGATAGTTACCGGATAAGGCGCAGCGGTCGG
GCTGAACGGGGGGTTCGTGCACACAGCCCAGCTTGGAGCGAACGACCTACACCGAACTGAGATACCTACA
GCGTGAGCTATGAGAAAGCGCCACGCTTCCCGAAGGGAGAAAGGCGGACAGGTATCCGGTAAGCGGCAGG
GTCGGAACAGGAGAGCGCACGAGGGAGCTTCCAGGGGGAAACGCCTGGTATCTTTATAGTCCTGTCGGGT
TTCGCCACCTCTGACTTGAGCGTCGATTTTTGTGATGCTCGTCAGGGGGGCGGAGCCTATGGAAAAACGC
CAGCAACGCGGCCTTTTTACGGTTCCTGGCCTTTTGCTGGCCTTTTGCTCACATGTTCTTTCCTGCGTTA
TCCCCTGATTCTGTGGATAACCGTATTACCGC
