>Addgene plasmid #12663 | GFP-rab9 WT | depositor partial sequence | sequence record 7391 | Author sequence
GGATCCATGTACCCATACGATGTTCCGGATTACGCTTACCCATACGATGTTCCGGATTACGCTGGTACCG
CAGGAAAATCATCACTTTTTAAAGTAATTCTCCTTGGAGATGGTGGAGTTGGGAAGAGTTCACTTATGAA
CAGATATGTAACTAATAAGTTTGATACCCAGCTCTTCCATACAATAGGTGTGGAATTTTTAAATAAAGAT
TTGGAAGTGGATGGACATTTTGTTACCATGCAGATTTGGGACACGGCAGGTCAGGAGCGATTCCGAAGCC
TGAGGACACCATTTTACAGAGGTTCTGACTGCTGCCTGCTTACTTTTAGTGTCGATGATTCACAAAGCTT
CCAGAACTTAAGTAACTGGAAGAAAGAATTCATATATTATGCAGATGTGAAAGAGCCTGAGAGCTTTCCT
TTTGTGATTCTGGGTAACAAGATTGACATAAGCGAACGGCAGGTGTCTACAGAAGAAGCCCAAGCTTGGT
GCAGGGACAACGGCGACTATCCTTATTTTGAAACAAGTGCAAAAGATGCCACAAATGTGGCAGCAGCCTT
TGAGGAAGCGGTTCGAAGAGTTCTTGCTACCGAGGATAGGTCAGATCATTTGATTCAGACAGACACAGTC
AATCTTCACCGAAAGCCCAAGCCTAGCTCATCTTGCTGTTGAGGATCC
